>Addgene plasmid #86137 | LentiCRISPR-sgC17orf89-1 | addgene full sequence | sequence record 172753 | Addgene NGS Result
TTAATGTAGTCTTATGCAATACTCTTGTAGTCTTGCAACATGGTAACGATGAGTTAGCAACATGCCTTAC
AAGGAGAGAAAAAGCACCGTGCATGCCGATTGGTGGAAGTAAGGTGGTACGATCGTGCCTTATTAGGAAG
GCAACAGACGGGTCTGACATGGATTGGACGAACCACTGAATTGCCGCATTGCAGAGATATTGTATTTAAG
TGCCTAGCTCGATACATAAACGGGTCTCTCTGGTTAGACCAGATCTGAGCCTGGGAGCTCTCTGGCTAAC
TAGGGAACCCACTGCTTAAGCCTCAATAAAGCTTGCCTTGAGTGCTTCAAGTAGTGTGTGCCCGTCTGTT
GTGTGACTCTGGTAACTAGAGATCCCTCAGACCCTTTTAGTCAGTGTGGAAAATCTCTAGCAGTGGCGCC
CGAACAGGGACTTGAAAGCGAAAGGGAAACCAGAGGAGCTCTCTCGACGCAGGACTCGGCTTGCTGAAGC
GCGCACGGCAAGAGGCGAGGGGCGGCGACTGGTGAGTACGCCAAAAATTTTGACTAGCGGAGGCTAGAAG
GAGAGAGATGGGTGCGAGAGCGTCAGTATTAAGCGGGGGAGAATTAGATCGCGATGGGAAAAAATTCGGT
TAAGGCCAGGGGGAAAGAAAAAATATAAATTAAAACATATAGTATGGGCAAGCAGGGAGCTAGAACGATT
CGCAGTTAATCCTGGCCTGTTAGAAACATCAGAAGGCTGTAGACAAATACTGGGACAGCTACAACCATCC
CTTCAGACAGGATCAGAAGAACTTAGATCATTATATAATACAGTAGCAACCCTCTATTGTGTGCATCAAA
GGATAGAGATAAAAGACACCAAGGAAGCTTTAGACAAGATAGAGGAAGAGCAAAACAAAAGTAAGACCAC
CGCACAGCAAGCGGCCGCTGATCTTCAGACCTGGAGGAGGAGATATGAGGGACAATTGGAGAAGTGAATT
ATATAAATATAAAGTAGTAAAAATTGAACCATTAGGAGTAGCACCCACCAAGGCAAAGAGAAGAGTGGTG
CAGAGAGAAAAAAGAGCAGTGGGAATAGGAGCTTTGTTCCTTGGGTTCTTGGGAGCAGCAGGAAGCACTA
TGGGCGCAGCGTCAATGACGCTGACGGTACAGGCCAGACAATTATTGTCTGGTATAGTGCAGCAGCAGAA
CAATTTGCTGAGGGCTATTGAGGCGCAACAGCATCTGTTGCAACTCACAGTCTGGGGCATCAAGCAGCTC
CAGGCAAGAATCCTGGCTGTGGAAAGATACCTAAAGGATCAACAGCTCCTGGGGATTTGGGGTTGCTCTG
GAAAACTCATTTGCACCACTGCTGTGCCTTGGAATGCTAGTTGGAGTAATAAATCTCTGGAACAGATTTG
GAATCACACGACCTGGATGGAGTGGGACAGAGAAATTAACAATTACACAAGCTTAATACACTCCTTAATT
GAAGAATCGCAAAACCAGCAAGAAAAGAATGAACAAGAATTATTGGAATTAGATAAATGGGCAAGTTTGT
GGAATTGGTTTAACATAACAAATTGGCTGTGGTATATAAAATTATTCATAATGATAGTAGGAGGCTTGGT
AGGTTTAAGAATAGTTTTTGCTGTACTTTCTATAGTGAATAGAGTTAGGCAGGGATATTCACCATTATCG
TTTCAGACCCACCTCCCAACCCCGAGGGGACCCAGAGAGGGCCTATTTCCCATGATTCCTTCATATTTGC
ATATACGATACAAGGCTGTTAGAGAGATAATTAGAATTAATTTGACTGTAAACACAAAGATATTAGTACA
AAATACGTGACGTAGAAAGTAATAATTTCTTGGGTAGTTTGCAGTTTTAAAATTATGTTTTAAAATGGAC
TATCATATGCTTACCGTAACTTGAAAGTATTTCGATTTCTTGGCTTTATATATCTTGTGGAAAGGACGAA
ACACCGCACGCACCTGCCGTACGCCGGTTTTAGAGCTAGAAATAGCAAGTTAAAATAAGGCTAGTCCGTT
ATCAACTTGAAAAAGTGGCACCGAGTCGGTGCTTTTTTGAATTCTAGATCTTGAGACAAATGGCAGTATT
CATCCACAATTTTAAAAGAAAAGGGGGGATTGGGGGGTACAGTGCAGGGGAAAGAATAGTAGACATAATA
GCAACAGACATACAAACTAAAGAATTACAAAAACAAATTACAAAAATTCAAAATTTTCGGGTTTATTACA
GGGACAGCAGAGATCCACTTTGGCGCCGGCTCGAGTGGCTCCGGTGCCCGTCAGTGGGCAGAGCGCACAT
CGCCCACAGTCCCCGAGAAGTTGGGGGGAGGGGTCGGCAATTGAACCGGTGCCTAGAGAAGGTGGCGCGG
GGTAAACTGGGAAAGTGATGTCGTGTACTGGCTCCGCCTTTTTCCCGAGGGTGGGGGAGAACCGTATATA
AGTGCAGTAGTCGCCGTGAACGTTCTTTTTCGCAACGGGTTTGCCGCCAGAACACAGGTGTCGTGACGCG
GGATCCGCCACCATGGATTACAAAGACGATGACGATAAGATGGCCCCAAAGAAGAAGCGGAAGGTCGGTA
TCCACGGAGTCCCAGCAGCCGACAAGAAGTACAGCATCGGCCTGGACATCGGCACCAACTCTGTGGGCTG
GGCCGTGATCACCGACGAGTACAAGGTGCCCAGCAAGAAATTCAAGGTGCTGGGCAACACCGACCGGCAC
AGCATCAAGAAGAACCTGATCGGAGCCCTGCTGTTCGACAGCGGCGAAACAGCCGAGGCCACCCGGCTGA
AGAGAACCGCCAGAAGAAGATACACCAGACGGAAGAACCGGATCTGCTATCTGCAAGAGATCTTCAGCAA
CGAGATGGCCAAGGTGGACGACAGCTTCTTCCACAGACTGGAAGAGTCCTTCCTGGTGGAAGAGGATAAG
AAGCACGAGCGGCACCCCATCTTCGGCAACATCGTGGACGAGGTGGCCTACCACGAGAAGTACCCCACCA
TCTACCACCTGAGAAAGAAACTGGTGGACAGCACCGACAAGGCCGACCTGCGGCTGATCTATCTGGCCCT
GGCCCACATGATCAAGTTCCGGGGCCACTTCCTGATCGAGGGCGACCTGAACCCCGACAACAGCGACGTG
GACAAGCTGTTCATCCAGCTGGTGCAGACCTACAACCAGCTGTTCGAGGAAAACCCCATCAACGCCAGCG
GCGTGGACGCCAAGGCCATCCTGTCTGCCAGACTGAGCAAGAGCAGACGGCTGGAAAATCTGATCGCCCA
GCTGCCCGGCGAGAAGAAGAATGGCCTGTTCGGAAACCTGATTGCCCTGAGCCTGGGCCTGACCCCCAAC
TTCAAGAGCAACTTCGACCTGGCCGAGGATGCCAAACTGCAGCTGAGCAAGGACACCTACGACGACGACC
TGGACAACCTGCTGGCCCAGATCGGCGACCAGTACGCCGACCTGTTTCTGGCCGCCAAGAACCTGTCCGA
CGCCATCCTGCTGAGCGACATCCTGAGAGTGAACACCGAGATCACCAAGGCCCCCCTGAGCGCCTCTATG
ATCAAGAGATACGACGAGCACCACCAGGACCTGACCCTGCTGAAAGCTCTCGTGCGGCAGCAGCTGCCTG
AGAAGTACAAAGAGATTTTCTTCGACCAGAGCAAGAACGGCTACGCCGGCTACATTGACGGCGGAGCCAG
CCAGGAAGAGTTCTACAAGTTCATCAAGCCCATCCTGGAAAAGATGGACGGCACCGAGGAACTGCTCGTG
AAGCTGAACAGAGAGGACCTGCTGCGGAAGCAGCGGACCTTCGACAACGGCAGCATCCCCCACCAGATCC
ACCTGGGAGAGCTGCACGCCATTCTGCGGCGGCAGGAAGATTTTTACCCATTCCTGAAGGACAACCGGGA
AAAGATCGAGAAGATCCTGACCTTCCGCATCCCCTACTACGTGGGCCCTCTGGCCAGGGGAAACAGCAGA
TTCGCCTGGATGACCAGAAAGAGCGAGGAAACCATCACCCCCTGGAACTTCGAGGAAGTGGTGGACAAGG
GCGCTTCCGCCCAGAGCTTCATCGAGCGGATGACCAACTTCGATAAGAACCTGCCCAACGAGAAGGTGCT
GCCCAAGCACAGCCTGCTGTACGAGTACTTCACCGTGTATAACGAGCTGACCAAAGTGAAATACGTGACC
GAGGGAATGAGAAAGCCCGCCTTCCTGAGCGGCGAGCAGAAAAAGGCCATCGTGGACCTGCTGTTCAAGA
CCAACCGGAAAGTGACCGTGAAGCAGCTGAAAGAGGACTACTTCAAGAAAATCGAGTGCTTCGACTCCGT
GGAAATCTCCGGCGTGGAAGATCGGTTCAACGCCTCCCTGGGCACATACCACGATCTGCTGAAAATTATC
AAGGACAAGGACTTCCTGGACAATGAGGAAAACGAGGACATTCTGGAAGATATCGTGCTGACCCTGACAC
TGTTTGAGGACAGAGAGATGATCGAGGAACGGCTGAAAACCTATGCCCACCTGTTCGACGACAAAGTGAT
GAAGCAGCTGAAGCGGCGGAGATACACCGGCTGGGGCAGGCTGAGCCGGAAGCTGATCAACGGCATCCGG
GACAAGCAGTCCGGCAAGACAATCCTGGATTTCCTGAAGTCCGACGGCTTCGCCAACAGAAACTTCATGC
AGCTGATCCACGACGACAGCCTGACCTTTAAAGAGGACATCCAGAAAGCCCAGGTGTCCGGCCAGGGCGA
TAGCCTGCACGAGCACATTGCCAATCTGGCCGGCAGCCCCGCCATTAAGAAGGGCATCCTGCAGACAGTG
AAGGTGGTGGACGAGCTCGTGAAAGTGATGGGCCGGCACAAGCCCGAGAACATCGTGATCGAAATGGCCA
GAGAGAACCAGACCACCCAGAAGGGACAGAAGAACAGCCGCGAGAGAATGAAGCGGATCGAAGAGGGCAT
CAAAGAGCTGGGCAGCCAGATCCTGAAAGAACACCCCGTGGAAAACACCCAGCTGCAGAACGAGAAGCTG
TACCTGTACTACCTGCAGAATGGGCGGGATATGTACGTGGACCAGGAACTGGACATCAACCGGCTGTCCG
ACTACGATGTGGACCATATCGTGCCTCAGAGCTTTCTGAAGGACGACTCCATCGACAACAAGGTGCTGAC
CAGAAGCGACAAGAACCGGGGCAAGAGCGACAACGTGCCCTCCGAAGAGGTCGTGAAGAAGATGAAGAAC
TACTGGCGGCAGCTGCTGAACGCCAAGCTGATTACCCAGAGAAAGTTCGACAATCTGACCAAGGCCGAGA
GAGGCGGCCTGAGCGAACTGGATAAGGCCGGCTTCATCAAGAGACAGCTGGTGGAAACCCGGCAGATCAC
AAAGCACGTGGCACAGATCCTGGACTCCCGGATGAACACTAAGTACGACGAGAATGACAAGCTGATCCGG
GAAGTGAAAGTGATCACCCTGAAGTCCAAGCTGGTGTCCGATTTCCGGAAGGATTTCCAGTTTTACAAAG
TGCGCGAGATCAACAACTACCACCACGCCCACGACGCCTACCTGAACGCCGTCGTGGGAACCGCCCTGAT
CAAAAAGTACCCTAAGCTGGAAAGCGAGTTCGTGTACGGCGACTACAAGGTGTACGACGTGCGGAAGATG
ATCGCCAAGAGCGAGCAGGAAATCGGCAAGGCTACCGCCAAGTACTTCTTCTACAGCAACATCATGAACT
TTTTCAAGACCGAGATTACCCTGGCCAACGGCGAGATCCGGAAGCGGCCTCTGATCGAGACAAACGGCGA
AACCGGGGAGATCGTGTGGGATAAGGGCCGGGATTTTGCCACCGTGCGGAAAGTGCTGAGCATGCCCCAA
GTGAATATCGTGAAAAAGACCGAGGTGCAGACAGGCGGCTTCAGCAAAGAGTCTATCCTGCCCAAGAGGA
ACAGCGATAAGCTGATCGCCAGAAAGAAGGACTGGGACCCTAAGAAGTACGGCGGCTTCGACAGCCCCAC
CGTGGCCTATTCTGTGCTGGTGGTGGCCAAAGTGGAAAAGGGCAAGTCCAAGAAACTGAAGAGTGTGAAA
GAGCTGCTGGGGATCACCATCATGGAAAGAAGCAGCTTCGAGAAGAATCCCATCGACTTTCTGGAAGCCA
AGGGCTACAAAGAAGTGAAAAAGGACCTGATCATCAAGCTGCCTAAGTACTCCCTGTTCGAGCTGGAAAA
CGGCCGGAAGAGAATGCTGGCCTCTGCCGGCGAACTGCAGAAGGGAAACGAACTGGCCCTGCCCTCCAAA
TATGTGAACTTCCTGTACCTGGCCAGCCACTATGAGAAGCTGAAGGGCTCCCCCGAGGATAATGAGCAGA
AACAGCTGTTTGTGGAACAGCACAAGCACTACCTGGACGAGATCATCGAGCAGATCAGCGAGTTCTCCAA
GAGAGTGATCCTGGCCGACGCTAATCTGGACAAAGTGCTGTCCGCCTACAACAAGCACCGGGATAAGCCC
ATCAGAGAGCAGGCCGAGAATATCATCCACCTGTTTACCCTGACCAATCTGGGAGCCCCTGCCGCCTTCA
AGTACTTTGACACCACCATCGACCGGAAGAGGTACACCAGCACCAAAGAGGTGCTGGACGCCACCCTGAT
CCACCAGAGCATCACCGGCCTGTACGAGACACGGATCGACCTGTCTCAGCTGGGAGGCGACAAGCGTCCT
GCTGCTACTAAGAAAGCTGGTCAAGCTAAGAAAAAGAAAGCTAGCGGCAGCGGCGCCACCAACTTCAGCC
TGCTGAAGCAGGCCGGCGACGTGGAGGAGAACCCCGGCCCCATGACCGAGTACAAGCCCACGGTGCGCCT
CGCCACCCGCGACGACGTCCCCAGGGCCGTACGCACCCTCGCCGCCGCGTTCGCCGACTACCCCGCCACG
CGCCACACCGTCGATCCGGACCGCCACATCGAGCGGGTCACCGAGCTGCAAGAACTCTTCCTCACGCGCG
TCGGGCTCGACATCGGCAAGGTGTGGGTCGCGGACGACGGCGCCGCGGTGGCGGTCTGGACCACGCCGGA
GAGCGTCGAAGCGGGGGCGGTGTTCGCCGAGATCGGCCCGCGCATGGCCGAGTTGAGCGGTTCCCGGCTG
GCCGCGCAGCAACAGATGGAAGGCCTCCTGGCGCCGCACCGGCCCAAGGAGCCCGCGTGGTTCCTGGCCA
CCGTCGGAGTCTCGCCCGACCACCAGGGCAAGGGTCTGGGCAGCGCCGTCGTGCTCCCCGGAGTGGAGGC
GGCCGAGCGCGCCGGGGTGCCCGCCTTCCTGGAGACCTCCGCGCCCCGCAACCTCCCCTTCTACGAGCGG
CTCGGCTTCACCGTCACCGCCGACGTCGAGGTGCCCGAAGGACCGCGCACCTGGTGCATGACCCGCAAGC
CCGGTGCCTGAACGCGTTAAGTCGACAATCAACCTCTGGATTACAAAATTTGTGAAAGATTGACTGGTAT
TCTTAACTATGTTGCTCCTTTTACGCTATGTGGATACGCTGCTTTAATGCCTTTGTATCATGCTATTGCT
TCCCGTATGGCTTTCATTTTCTCCTCCTTGTATAAATCCTGGTTGCTGTCTCTTTATGAGGAGTTGTGGC
CCGTTGTCAGGCAACGTGGCGTGGTGTGCACTGTGTTTGCTGACGCAACCCCCACTGGTTGGGGCATTGC
CACCACCTGTCAGCTCCTTTCCGGGACTTTCGCTTTCCCCCTCCCTATTGCCACGGCGGAACTCATCGCC
GCCTGCCTTGCCCGCTGCTGGACAGGGGCTCGGCTGTTGGGCACTGACAATTCCGTGGTGTTGTCGGGGA
AATCATCGTCCTTTCCTTGGCTGCTCGCCTGTGTTGCCACCTGGATTCTGCGCGGGACGTCCTTCTGCTA
CGTCCCTTCGGCCCTCAATCCAGCGGACCTTCCTTCCCGCGGCCTGCTGCCGGCTCTGCGGCCTCTTCCG
CGTCTTCGCCTTCGCCCTCAGACGAGTCGGATCTCCCTTTGGGCCGCCTCCCCGCGTCGACTTTAAGACC
AATGACTTACAAGGCAGCTGTAGATCTTAGCCACTTTTTAAAAGAAAAGGGGGGACTGGAAGGGCTAATT
CACTCCCAACGAAGACAAGATCTGCTTTTTGCTTGTACTGGGTCTCTCTGGTTAGACCAGATCTGAGCCT
GGGAGCTCTCTGGCTAACTAGGGAACCCACTGCTTAAGCCTCAATAAAGCTTGCCTTGAGTGCTTCAAGT
AGTGTGTGCCCGTCTGTTGTGTGACTCTGGTAACTAGAGATCCCTCAGACCCTTTTAGTCAGTGTGGAAA
ATCTCTAGCAGTACGTATAGTAGTTCATGTCATCTTATTATTCAGTATTTATAACTTGCAAAGAAATGAA
TATCAGAGAGTGAGAGGAACTTGTTTATTGCAGCTTATAATGGTTACAAATAAAGCAATAGCATCACAAA
TTTCACAAATAAAGCATTTTTTTCACTGCATTCTAGTTGTGGTTTGTCCAAACTCATCAATGTATCTTAT
CATGTCTGGCTCTAGCTATCCCGCCCCTAACTCCGCCCATCCCGCCCCTAACTCCGCCCAGTTCCGCCCA
TTCTCCGCCCCATGGCTGACTAATTTTTTTTATTTATGCAGAGGCCGAGGCCGCCTCGGCCTCTGAGCTA
TTCCAGAAGTAGTGAGGAGGCTTTTTTGGAGGCCTAGGGACGTACCCAATTCGCCCTATAGTGAGTCGTA
TTACGCGCGCTCACTGGCCGTCGTTTTACAACGTCGTGACTGGGAAAACCCTGGCGTTACCCAACTTAAT
CGCCTTGCAGCACATCCCCCTTTCGCCAGCTGGCGTAATAGCGAAGAGGCCCGCACCGATCGCCCTTCCC
AACAGTTGCGCAGCCTGAATGGCGAATGGG
[124 nt withheld, positions 8921-9044]
C
[91 nt withheld, positions 9046-9136]
A
[49 nt withheld, positions 9138-9186]
CCTTTGACGTTGGAGTCCACGTTCTTT
[37 nt withheld, positions 9214-9250]
ACCCTATCTCGGTCTATTCTTTTGATTTATAAGGGATTTTGCCGATTTCGGCCTATTGGTTAAAAAATGA
GCTGATTTAACAAAAATTTAACGCGAATTTTAACAAAATATTAACGCTTACAATTTAGGTGGCACTTTTC
GGGGAAATGTGCGCGGAACCCCTATTTGTTTATTTTTCTAAATACATTCAAATATGTATCCGCTCATGAG
ACAATAACCCTGATAAATGCTTCAATAATATTGAAAAAGGAAGAGTATGAGTATTCAACATTTCCGTGTC
GCCCTTATTCCCTTTTTTGCGGCATTTTGCCTTCCTGTTTTTGCTCACCCAGAAACGCTGGTGAAAGTAA
AAGATGCTGAAGATCAGTTGGGTGCACGAGTGGGTTACATCGAACTGGATCTCAACAGCGGTAAGATCCT
TGAGAGTTTTCGCCCCGAAGAACGTTTTCCAATGATGAGCACTTTTAAAGTTCTGCTATGTGGCGCGGTA
TTATCCCGTATTGACGCCGGGCAAGAGCAACTCGGTCGCCGCATACACTATTCTCAGAATGACTTGGTTG
AGTACTCACCAGTCACAGAAAAGCATCTTACGGATGGCATGACAGTAAGAGAATTATGCAGTGCTGCCAT
AACCATGAGTGATAACACTGCGGCCAACTTACTTCTGACAACGATCGGAGGACCGAAGGAGCTAACCGCT
TTTTTGCACAACATGGGGGATCATGTAACTCGCCTTGATCGTTGGGAACCGGAGCTGAATGAAGCCATAC
CAAACGACGAGCGTGACACCACGATGCCTGTAGCAATGGCAACAACGTTGCGCAAACTATTAACTGGCGA
ACTACTTACTCTAGCTTCCCGGCAACAATTAATAGACTGGATGGAGGCGGATAAAGTTGCAGGACCACTT
CTGCGCTCGGCCCTTCCGGCTGGCTGGTTTATTGCTGATAAATCTGGAGCCGGTGAGCGTGGGTCTCGCG
GTATCATTGCAGCACTGGGGCCAGATGGTAAGCCCTCCCGTATCGTAGTTATCTACACGACGGGGAGTCA
GGCAACTATGGATGAACGAAATAGACAGATCGCTGAGATAGGTGCCTCACTGATTAAGCATTGGTAACTG
TCAGACCAAGTTTACTCATATATACTTTAGATTGATTTAAAACTTCATTTTTAATTTAAAAGGATCTAGG
TGAAGATCCTTTTTGATAATCTCATGACCAAAATCCCTTAACGTGAGTTTTCGTTCCACTGAGCGTCAGA
CCCCGTAGAAAAGATCAAAGGATCTTCTTGAGATCCTTTTTTTCTGCGCGTAATCTGCTGCTTGCAAACA
AAAAAACCACCGCTACCAGCGGTGGTTTGTTTGCCGGATCAAGAGCTACCAACTCTTTTTCCGAAGGTAA
CTGGCTTCAGCAGAGCGCAGATACCAAATACTGTTCTTCTAGTGTAGCCGTAGTTAGGCCACCACTTCAA
GAACTCTGTAGCACCGCCTACATACCTCGCTCTGCTAATCCTGTTACCAGTGGCTGCTGCCAGTGGCGAT
AAGTCGTGTCTTACCGGGTTGGACTCAAGACGATAGTTACCGGATAAGGCGCAGCGGTCGGGCTGAACGG
GGGGTTCGTGCACACAGCCCAGCTTGGAGCGAACGACCTACACCGAACTGAGATACCTACAGCGTGAGCT
ATGAGAAAGCGCCACGCTTCCCGAAGGGAGAAAGGCGGACAGGTATCCGGTAAGCGGCAGGGTCGGAACA
GGAGAGCGCACGAGGGAGCTTCCAGGGGGAAACGCCTGGTATCTTTATAGTCCTGTCGGGTTTCGCCACC
TCTGACTTGAGCGTCGATTTTTGTGATGCTCGTCAGGGGGGCGGAGCCTATGGAAAAACGCCAGCAACGC
GGCCTTTTTACGGTTCCTGGCCTTTTGCTGGCCTTTTGCTCACATGTTCTTTCCTGCGTTATCCCCTGAT
TCTGTGGATAACCGTATTACCGCCTTTGAGTGAGCTGATACCGCTCGCCGCAGCCGAACGACCGAGCGCA
GCGAGTCAGTGAGCGAGGAAGCGGAAGAGCGCCCAATACGCAAACCGCCTCTCCCCGCGCGTTGGCCGAT
TCATTAATGCAGCTGGCACGACAGGTTTCCCGACTGGAAAGCGGGCAGTGAGCGCAACGCAATTAATGTG
AGTTAGCTCACTCATTAGGCACCCCAGGCTTTACACTTTATGCTTCCGGCTCGTATGTTGTGTGGAATTG
TGAGCGGATAACAATTTCACACAGGAAACAGCTATGACCATGATTACGCCAAGCGCGCAATTAACCCTCA
CTAAAGGGAACAAAAGCTGGAGCTGCAAGC
Features (pLannotate 1.2.2; 29 found; start..end, strand, type, name):
      5..231     +  promoter       RSV promoter: Rous sarcoma virus enhancer/promoter
    232..412     +  LTR            5' LTR (truncated): truncated 5' long terminal repeat (LTR) from HIV-1
    459..584     +  misc_feature   HIV-1 Ψ: packaging signal of human immunodeficiency virus type 1
    568..931     +  CDS            HIV-1 gag (fragment): gag protein from human immunodeficiency virus 1; gag
   1077..1310    +  misc_feature   RRE: The Rev response element (RRE) of HIV-1 allows for Rev-dependent mRNA export from the nucleus to the cytoplasm.
   1687..1713    +  CDS            Rev (fragment): human immunodeficiency virus 1 (HIV-1) Rev protein; rev; enhances nuclear export of unspliced and incompletely spliced viral mRNAs
   1717..1957    +  promoter       U6 promoter: RNA polymerase III promoter for human U6 snRNA
   1987..2062    +  misc_RNA       gRNA scaffold: guide RNA scaffold for the Streptococcus pyogenes CRISPR/Cas9 system
   2110..2227    +  misc_feature   cPPT/CTS: central polypurine tract and central termination sequence of HIV-1
   2296..2507    +  promoter       EF-1α core promoter: core promoter for human elongation factor EF-1α
   2611..4212    +  CDS            Cas9(N): N-terminal portion of Streptococcus pyogenes Cas9 (Zetsche et al., 2015)
   4213..6711    +  CDS            Cas9(C): C-terminal portion of Streptococcus pyogenes Cas9 (Zetsche et al., 2015)
   6832..7431    +  CDS            PuroR (fragment): puromycin N-acetyltransferase; pac from Streptomyces; confers resistance to puromycin
   7447..8035    +  misc_feature   WPRE: woodchuck hepatitis virus posttranscriptional regulatory element
   8086..8105    +  misc_feature   cPPT/CTS (fragment): central polypurine tract and central termination sequence of HIV-1
   8107..8340    +  LTR            3' LTR (ΔU3): self-inactivating 3' long terminal repeat (LTR) from HIV-1
   8418..8539    +  polyA_signal   SV40 poly(A) signal: SV40 polyadenylation signal
   8579..8714    +  rep_origin     SV40 ori: SV40 origin of replication
   8735..8753    -  promoter       T7 promoter: promoter for bacteriophage T7 RNA polymerase
   8761..8916    +  CDS            lacZα (fragment): LacZα fragment of β-galactosidase; lacZ fragment
   8921..9349    +  rep_origin     f1 ori (sequence partly withheld): f1 bacteriophage origin of replication; arrow indicates direction of (+) strand synthesis
   9402..9506    +  promoter       AmpR promoter: bla
   9507..10367   +  CDS            AmpR: β-lactamase; bla; confers resistance to ampicillin, carbenicillin, and related antibiotics
  10538..11126   +  rep_origin     ori: high-copy-number ColE1/pMB1/pBR322/pUC origin of replication
  11309..11401   +  CDS            lacI (fragment): lac repressor; lacI; The lac repressor binds to the lac operator to inhibit transcription in E. coli. This inhibition can be relieved by adding lactose or isopropyl-β-D-thiogalactopyranoside (IPTG).
  11414..11435   +  protein_bind   CAP binding site: CAP binding activates transcription in the presence of cAMP. E. coli catabolite activator protein
  11450..11480   +  promoter       lac promoter: promoter for the E. coli lac operon
  11484..11506   +  protein_bind   lac operator (fragment): The lac repressor binds to the lac operator to inhibit transcription in E. coli. This inhibition can be relieved by adding lactose or isopropyl-β-D-thiogalactopyranoside (IPTG). lac repressor encoded by lacI
  11549..11567   +  promoter       T3 promoter: promoter for bacteriophage T3 RNA polymerase
