[The description below was written by a language model from this plasmid's Addgene catalogue record and pLannotate feature annotations shown in this document.]
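Description:
LentiCRISPR-sgC17orf89-1 is an all-in-one lentiviral CRISPR vector built on the pLentiCRISPR v1 backbone, delivering both Streptococcus pyogenes Cas9 and a single guide RNA directed against C17orf89 (now annotated as NDUFAF8) to mammalian cells. It is propagated in E. coli as a high-copy plasmid through a ColE1/pUC-type origin with ampicillin resistance (AmpR). The backbone also retains an f1 origin, an SV40 origin and poly(A) signal, and remnants of lac and T7/T3 promoter elements that play no role in the payload.

The transfer cassette has the layout typical of a third-generation lentiviral vector. An RSV promoter drives a truncated HIV-1 5' LTR, followed by the Ψ packaging signal with a gag fragment, the Rev response element, a cPPT/CTS, and a self-inactivating ΔU3 3' LTR that disables LTR-driven transcription after integration. Within this unit, a human U6 RNA polymerase III promoter transcribes the guide, whose target-specific spacer sits in the short gap between the promoter and the annotated gRNA scaffold. Downstream, an EF-1α core promoter drives Cas9, which the annotation software splits into adjacent N- and C-terminal portions that together form one continuous coding region. This is followed by a puromycin N-acetyltransferase gene for selecting transduced cells. The element linking Cas9 and PuroR is not annotated in the feature table. A WPRE after the coding region enhances transcript expression.

The construct is the first of a numbered set of guides against this gene and is intended for knocking out C17orf89 in transduced cells. It was deposited in connection with a study profiling gene essentiality and synthetic lethal interactions with oncogenic Ras.
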