Addgene plasmid #86137: LentiCRISPR-sgC17orf89-1
Purpose: Lentiviral vector expressing Cas9 and an sgRNA targeting C17orf89
Depositing lab: David Sabatini. Depositing organization: Whitehead Institute for Biomedical Research. Publication: Gene Essentiality Profiling Reveals Gene Networks and Synthetic Lethal Interactions with Oncogenic Ras. Wang T, Yu H, Hughes NW, Liu B, Kendirli A, Klein K, Chen WW, Lander ES, Sabatini DM. Cell. 2017 Feb 1. pii: S0092-8674(17)30061-2. doi: 10.1016/j.cell.2017.01.013. PubMed 28162770.
Backbone
  Vector backbone: pLentiCRISPR v1
  Vector type: Mammalian Expression, Lentiviral, CRISPR
  Selectable markers: Puromycin
Growth in bacteria
  Bacterial resistance: Ampicillin, 100 μg/mL
  Growth temperature: 37°C
  Growth strain: NEB Stable
  Copy number: High Copy
Gene/Insert
  Gene/Insert name: sgRNA 1 targeting C17orf89
  gRNA/shRNA sequence: CACGCACCTGCCGTACGCCG
  Entrez Gene: NDUFAF8 (a.k.a. C17orf89)
Terms and licenses: Academic/Nonprofit Terms; Industry Terms: Not Available to Industry
How to cite: LentiCRISPR-sgC17orf89-1 was a gift from David Sabatini (Addgene plasmid # 86137 ; http://n2t.net/addgene:86137 ; RRID:Addgene_86137)
